Addgene plasmid #250671: pAAV-TRE3G-XRI-FLAG
Purpose: Timestamp monomer for encoding time along the CytoTape-vivo fiber for mouse brain in vivo applications.
Depositing lab: Changyang Linghu. Depositing organization: University of Michigan. Publication: Scalable and multiplexed recorders of gene regulation dynamics across weeks. Zheng L, Shi D, Yan Y, Zhou B, Lim J, Hou Y, An B, Adhinarta JK, Lin M, Ko B, Joesten WC, Gautam M, Huez EDM, Kim EC, Klyder EG, Chang B, Pitchiaya S, Roberts MT, Cai DJ, Boyden ES, Wei D, Lio P, Linghu C. Nature. 2026 Jan 26. doi: 10.1038/s41586-026-10156-9. PubMed 41588170.
Backbone
  Vector backbone: pAAV-TRE3G
  Backbone manufacturer: Epoch Life Science, Inc.
  Vector type: Mammalian Expression, AAV
Growth in bacteria
  Bacterial resistance: Ampicillin, 100 μg/mL
  Growth temperature: 37°C
  Growth strain: NEB Stable
  Copy number: High Copy
Gene/Insert
  Gene/Insert name: XRI-FLAG
  Species: Synthetic
  Promoter: TRE3G
  Cloning method: Gibson Cloning
  Sequencing primers: 5′ TTGCGCAGATCGATAACTAGTGC; 3′ GCAAACAACAGATGGCTGGC
Terms and licenses: Academic/Nonprofit Terms; Industry Terms: Not Available to Industry
Depositor comments: Please visit https://doi.org/10.1101/2025.05.10.653182 for bioRxiv preprint.
How to cite: pAAV-TRE3G-XRI-FLAG was a gift from Changyang Linghu (Addgene plasmid # 250671 ; http://n2t.net/addgene:250671 ; RRID:Addgene_250671)
