[The description below was written by a language model from this plasmid's Addgene catalogue record and pLannotate feature annotations shown in this document.]
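Description:
pAAV-TRE3G-XRI-FLAG is an adeno-associated virus transfer plasmid for inducible mammalian expression, built on a pAAV-TRE3G backbone. It is about 5.9 kb. In bacteria it is maintained at high copy through a ColE1/pUC-type origin and selected with ampicillin via the β-lactamase gene and its native promoter. An f1 phage origin and short remnants of pBR322 rop and bom sequences are also present in the backbone. The expression cassette is bounded by AAV2 inverted terminal repeats, which allow the intervening DNA to be packaged into recombinant AAV particles. The upstream ITR is annotated in full, whereas the downstream one is detected only as two short fragments. This may reflect the difficulty of sequencing and annotating these repeats, but the record does not settle the point.

Between the ITRs, a third-generation Tet-responsive TRE3G promoter drives the synthetic XRI-FLAG open reading frame, followed by a bovine growth hormone polyadenylation signal. Transcription therefore depends on a Tet-On 3G-type transactivator supplied from a separate construct, together with doxycycline, so expression can be switched on at chosen times. Automated annotation of the coding region finds a segment matching E. coli isoaspartyl dipeptidase (iadA), a FLAG epitope (scored as a partial 3xFLAG match) and a segment matching maltose-binding protein (malE). These appear to be the building blocks of the engineered XRI protein, though the record does not spell out its design. According to the depositor, the product is a timestamp monomer that marks time along the CytoTape-vivo protein fiber, a recorder of gene regulation dynamics over weeks, and it is intended for in vivo use in mouse brain. The FLAG tag presumably allows the incorporated monomer to be detected by immunostaining.
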