Features (pLannotate 1.2.2; 16 found; start..end, strand, type, name):
      1..141     -  repeat_region  AAV2 ITR: inverted terminal repeat of adeno-associated virus serotype 2 inverted
    178..556     +  promoter       TRE3G promoter: 3rd-generation Tet-responsive promoter that can be activated by binding of Tet-On® 3G
    562..578     +  misc_feature   MCS (fragment): pUC18/19 multiple cloning site
    588..1757    +  CDS            iadA: IADA_ECOLI - Also known as yjiF. Experimental evidence at protein level: Swiss-Prot protein existence level 1. Catalyzes the hydrolytic cleavage of a subset of L- isoaspartyl (L-beta-aspartyl) dipeptides. Used to degrade proteins damaged by L-isoaspartyl residues formation. The best substrate for the enzyme reported thus far is iso-Asp-Leu. From Escherichia coli (strain K12).
   1833..1855    +  CDS            3xFLAG (fragment): three tandem FLAG® epitope tags
   1866..2963    +  CDS            malE (fragment): MALE_ECO57 - Experimental evidence at protein level: Swiss-Prot protein existence level 1. Part of the ABC transporter complex MalEFGK involved in maltose/maltodextrin import. Binds maltose and higher maltodextrins. From Escherichia coli O157:H7.
   2990..3197    +  polyA_signal   bGH poly(A) signal: bovine growth hormone polyadenylation signal
   3255..3282    -  repeat_region  AAV2 ITR (fragment): inverted terminal repeat of adeno-associated virus serotype 2 inverted
   3311..3338    -  repeat_region  AAV2 ITR (fragment): inverted terminal repeat of adeno-associated virus serotype 2 inverted
   3411..3999    -  rep_origin     ori: high-copy-number ColE1/pMB1/pBR322/pUC origin of replication
   4170..5030    -  CDS            AmpR: β-lactamase; bla; confers resistance to ampicillin, carbenicillin, and related antibiotics
   5031..5135    -  promoter       AmpR promoter: bla
   5230..5265    +  CDS            rop (fragment): Rop protein, which maintains plasmids at low copy number; rop
   5367..5416    +  misc_feature   bom (fragment): basis of mobility region from pBR322
   5417..5872    -  rep_origin     f1 ori (sequence partly withheld): f1 bacteriophage origin of replication; arrow indicates direction of (+) strand synthesis
   5891..5942    +  misc_feature   bom (fragment): basis of mobility region from pBR322
>Addgene plasmid #250671 | pAAV-TRE3G-XRI-FLAG | addgene full sequence | sequence record 496865 | Addgene NGS Result
CCTGCAGGCAGCTGCGCGCTCGCTCGCTCACTGAGGCCGCCCGGGCAAAGCCCGGGCGTCGGGCGACCTT
TGGTCGCCCGGCCTCAGTGAGCGAGCGAGCGCGCAGAGAGGGAGTGGCCAACTCCATCACTAGGGGTTCC
TGCGGCCGCACGCGAAACAATTCTGCAGGAATTCCTCGAGTTTACTCCCTATCAGTGATAGAGAACGTAT
GAAGAGTTTACTCCCTATCAGTGATAGAGAACGTATGCAGACTTTACTCCCTATCAGTGATAGAGAACGT
ATAAGGAGTTTACTCCCTATCAGTGATAGAGAACGTATGACCAGTTTACTCCCTATCAGTGATAGAGAAC
GTATCTACAGTTTACTCCCTATCAGTGATAGAGAACGTATATCCAGTTTACTCCCTATCAGTGATAGAGA
ACGTATAAGCTTTAGGCGTGTACGGTGGGCGCCTATAAAAGCAGAGCTCGTTTAGTGAACCGTCAGATCG
CCTGGAGCAATTCCACAACACTTTTGTCTTATACCAACTTTCCGTACCACTTCCTACCCTCGTAAAGTCG
ACGAGCTCGGTACCCGGGCTAGCCACCATGATTGACTATACTGCTGCTGGTTTCACCCTCCTCCAAGGTG
CACATCTGTACGCTCCTGAAGACAGAGGTATCTGCGATGTGCTGGTTGCCAACGGTAAGATCATCGCTGT
GGCCTCCAACATTCCTAGCGACATCGTTCCAAACTGCACCGTTGTCGATCTGAGCGGACAGATCCTCTGT
CCAGGATTCATTGATCAGCACGTGCACCTCATTGGAGGAGGAGGCGAAGCTGGTCCTACTACTAGAACTC
CCGAAGTCGCACTGTCTCGCCTCACAGAGGCAGGCGTTACCTCCGTCGTGGGACTCCTGGGTACTGATAG
CATCTCTAGGCACCCTGAGTCTCTGCTGGCAAAGACCAGAGCCCTCAATGAGGAGGGTATCTCCGCTTGG
ATGCTGACTGGTGCTTATCACGTCCCATCTCGCACCATTACTGGCAGCGTGGAGAAGGACGTTGCAATCA
TCGACAGAGTGATCGGTGTTAAGTGCGCTATCTCCGACCACAGGAGCGCTGCTCCCGACGTCTATCACCT
GGCCAACATGGCAGCCGAGAGCAGAGTCGGTGGTCTGCTCGGTGGCAAGCCAGGAGTTACCGTGTTCCAC
ATGGGTGACTCTAAGAAGGCACTGCAACCCATCTATGACCTGCTGGAGAACTGTGACGTCCCAATCTCCA
AGCTGCTGCCTACCCACGTCAACAGGAACGTGCCTCTCTTCTACCAAGCTCTGGAGTTCGCAAGAAAGGG
TGGCACCATCGACATCACCTCTAGCATTGATGAACCCGTCGCTCCAGCTGAGGGAATCGCAAGGGCTGTC
CAAGCAGGTATCCCACTGGCAAGGGTGACACTCAGCTCTGATGGCAACGGCTCCCAGCCATTCTTCGATG
ATGAAGGAAATCTGACTCACATTGGCGTGGCTGGATTTGAAACTCTCCTGGAAACAGTTCAGGTTCTGGT
TAAGGACTACGACTTCAGCATTTCTGACGCTCTCAGACCACTCACCTCTAGCGTCGCTGGCTTCCTGAAC
CTGACTGGTAAAGGCGAAATCCTCCCTGGTAATGACGCTGATCTGCTGGTGATGACACCCGAACTGCGCA
TTGAGCAGGTCTATGCAAGAGGAAAGCTGATGGTTAAGGACGGAAAGGCTTGTGTCAAGGGCACATTCGA
GACTGCTGGTGGCTCTGGAGGCACCGGAGGGTCTGGAGGGACTGGAGGCTCTGGAGGTACTGGCGGTTCT
GGAGGTACCGGTGACTACAAGGACGATGATGACAAAGGATCCGGTAAGATTGAAGAGGGCAAACTGGTTA
TCTGGATCAATGGCGATAAGGGCTACAATGGCCTGGCAGAGGTCGGTAAGAAGTTCGAGAAAGATACAGG
CATCAAAGTTACTGTGGAACACCCAGATAAGCTGGAGGAGAAGTTCCCTCAGGTCGCAGCAACTGGCGAC
GGTCCAGACATCATCTTCTGGGCACACGATAGGTTCGGTGGCTATGCCCAATCTGGCCTGCTGGCTGAGA
TTACTCCTGATAAGGCTTTCCAGGACAAGCTGTATCCATTCACCTGGGATGCTGTGAGATACAATGGCAA
GCTGATCGCATACCCTATTGCTGTGGAAGCTCTGAGCCTGATCTACAACAAGGACCTGCTGCCTAATCCT
CCTAAGACATGGGAAGAAATCCCTGCACTGGACAAGGAACTGAAGGCCAAAGGCAAGTCCGCACTGATGT
TCAACCTGCAGGAGCCTTACTTTACCTGGCCACTGATTGCTGCCGACGGTGGTTACGCTTTCAAGTACGA
GAATGGTAAGTACGACATCAAAGATGTGGGTGTGGACAATGCTGGTGCCAAAGCTGGTCTGACTTTCCTG
GTGGATCTGATCAAGAACAAGCACATGAATGCAGACACTGACTATTCTATCGCAGAGGCTGCTTTCAACA
AAGGCGAAACCGCAATGACTATCAATGGTCCTTGGGCATGGTCTAACATCGACACTAGCAAAGTCAACTA
CGGTGTCACCGTTCTGCCAACCTTCAAGGGTCAGCCAAGCAAACCTTTCGTTGGCGTGCTGAGCGCAGGT
ATCAACGCTGCCTCTCCTAACAAAGAGCTGGCTAAGGAGTTTCTGGAGAACTACCTGCTGACAGACGAAG
GTCTGGAGGCAGTGAACAAGGACAAGCCACTGGGTGCCGTGGCTCTGAAGAGCTACGAAGAAGAACTGGC
CAAGGACCCTCGCATCGCTGCTACAATGGAGAACGCACAGAAGGGTGAGATCATGCCAAACATCCCACAG
ATGAGCGCATTCTGGTATGCCGTGAGGACCGCTGTTATCAACGCAGCTTCTGGCAGACAGACCGTGGATG
AAGCCCTGAAAGACGCACAGACCTAACTCGAGAGATCGATCTGCCTCGACTGTGCCTTCTAGTTGCCAGC
CATCTGTTGTTTGCCCCTCCCCCGTGCCTTCCTTGACCCTGGAAGGTGCCACTCCCACTGTCCTTTCCTA
ATAAAATGAGGAAATTGCATCGCATTGTCTGAGTAGGTGTCATTCTATTCTGGGGGGTGGGGTGGGGCAG
GACAGCAAGGGGGAGGATTGGGAAGACAATAGCAGGCATGCTGGGGACACGTGCGGACCGAGCGGCCGCA
GGAACCCCTAGTGATGGAGTTGGCCACTCCCTCTCTGCGCGCTCGCTCGCTCACTGAGGCCGGGCGACCA
AAGGTCGCCCGACGCCCGGGCGGCCTCAGTGAGCGAGCGAGCGCGCAGCTGCCTGCAGGACATGTGAGCA
AAAGGCCAGCAAAAGGCCAGGAACCGTAAAAAGGCCGCGTTGCTGGCGTTTTTCCATAGGCTCCGCCCCC
CTGACGAGCATCACAAAAATCGACGCTCAAGTCAGAGGTGGCGAAACCCGACAGGACTATAAAGATACCA
GGCGTTTCCCCCTGGAAGCTCCCTCGTGCGCTCTCCTGTTCCGACCCTGCCGCTTACCGGATACCTGTCC
GCCTTTCTCCCTTCGGGAAGCGTGGCGCTTTCTCATAGCTCACGCTGTAGGTATCTCAGTTCGGTGTAGG
TCGTTCGCTCCAAGCTGGGCTGTGTGCACGAACCCCCCGTTCAGCCCGACCGCTGCGCCTTATCCGGTAA
CTATCGTCTTGAGTCCAACCCGGTAAGACACGACTTATCGCCACTGGCAGCAGCCACTGGTAACAGGATT
AGCAGAGCGAGGTATGTAGGCGGTGCTACAGAGTTCTTGAAGTGGTGGCCTAACTACGGCTACACTAGAA
GAACAGTATTTGGTATCTGCGCTCTGCTGAAGCCAGTTACCTTCGGAAAAAGAGTTGGTAGCTCTTGATC
CGGCAAACAAACCACCGCTGGTAGCGGTGGTTTTTTTGTTTGCAAGCAGCAGATTACGCGCAGAAAAAAA
GGATCTCAAGAAGATCCTTTGATCTTTTCTACGGGGTCTGACGCTCAGTGGAACGAAAACTCACGTTAAG
GGATTTTGGTCATGAGATTATCAAAAAGGATCTTCACCTAGATCCTTTTAAATTAAAAATGAAGTTTTAA
ATCAATCTAAAGTATATATGAGTAAACTTGGTCTGACAGTTACCAATGCTTAATCAGTGAGGCACCTATC
TCAGCGATCTGTCTATTTCGTTCATCCATAGTTGCCTGACTCCCCGTCGTGTAGATAACTACGATACGGG
AGGGCTTACCATCTGGCCCCAGTGCTGCAATGATACCGCGAGACCCACGCTCACCGGCTCCAGATTTATC
AGCAATAAACCAGCCAGCCGGAAGGGCCGAGCGCAGAAGTGGTCCTGCAACTTTATCCGCCTCCATCCAG
TCTATTAATTGTTGCCGGGAAGCTAGAGTAAGTAGTTCGCCAGTTAATAGTTTGCGCAACGTTGTTGCCA
TTGCTACAGGCATCGTGGTGTCACGCTCGTCGTTTGGTATGGCTTCATTCAGCTCCGGTTCCCAACGATC
AAGGCGAGTTACATGATCCCCCATGTTGTGCAAAAAAGCGGTTAGCTCCTTCGGTCCTCCGATCGTTGTC
AGAAGTAAGTTGGCCGCAGTGTTATCACTCATGGTTATGGCAGCACTGCATAATTCTCTTACTGTCATGC
CATCCGTAAGATGCTTTTCTGTGACTGGTGAGTACTCAACCAAGTCATTCTGAGAATAGTGTATGCGGCG
ACCGAGTTGCTCTTGCCCGGCGTCAATACGGGATAATACCGCGCCACATAGCAGAACTTTAAAAGTGCTC
ATCATTGGAAAACGTTCTTCGGGGCGAAAACTCTCAAGGATCTTACCGCTGTTGAGATCCAGTTCGATGT
AACCCACTCGTGCACCCAACTGATCTTCAGCATCTTTTACTTTCACCAGCGTTTCTGGGTGAGCAAAAAC
AGGAAGGCAAAATGCCGCAAAAAAGGGAATAAGGGCGACACGGAAATGTTGAATACTCATACTCTTCCTT
TTTCAATATTATTGAAGCATTTATCAGGGTTATTGTCTCATGAGCGGATACATATTTGAATGTATTTAGA
AAAATAAACAAATAGGGGTTCCGCGCACATTTCCCCGAAAAGTGCCACCTGACGTCTAAGAAACCATTAT
TATCATGACATTAACCTATAAAAATAGGCGTATCACGAGGCCCTTTCGTCTCGCGCGTTTCGGTGATGAC
GGTGAAAACCTCTGACACATGCAGCTCCCGGAGACGGTCACAGCTTGTCTGTAAGCGGATGCCGGGAGCA
GACAAGCCCGTCAGGGCGCGTCAGCGGGTGTTGGCGGGTGTCGGGGCTGGCTTAACTATGCGGCATCAGA
GCAGATTGTACTGAGAGTGCACCATAAAATTGTAAACGTTAATATTTTGTTAAAATTCGCGTTAAATTTT
TGTTAAATCAGCTCATTTTTTAACCAATAGACCGAAATCGGCAAAATCCCTTATAAATCAAAAGAATAGC
CCGAGATAGAGT
[37 nt withheld, positions 5543-5579]
AAAGAACGTGGACTCCAACGTCAAAGG
[141 nt withheld, positions 5607-5747]
G
[46 nt withheld, positions 5749-5794]
A
[95 nt withheld, positions 5796-5890]
TATGCGGTGTGAAATACCGCACAGATGCGTAAGGAGAAAATACCGCATCAGGCGCC
